>Addgene plasmid #213744 | LbCas12a-D156R | addgene full sequence | sequence record 422191 | Addgene NGS Result
GACATTGATTATTGACTAGTTATTAATAGTAATCAATTACGGGGTCATTAGTTCATAGCCCATATATGGA
GTTCCGCGTTACATAACTTACGGTAAATGGCCCGCCTGGCTGACCGCCCAACGACCCCCGCCCATTGACG
TCAATAATGACGTATGTTCCCATAGTAACGCCAATAGGGACTTTCCATTGACGTCAATGGGTGGAGTATT
TACGGTAAACTGCCCACTTGGCAGTACATCAAGTGTATCATATGCCAAGTACGCCCCCTATTGACGTCAA
TGACGGTAAATGGCCCGCCTGGCATTATGCCCAGTACATGACCTTATGGGACTTTCCTACTTGGCAGTAC
ATCTACGTATTAGTCATCGCTATTACCATGGTGATGCGGTTTTGGCAGTACATCAATGGGCGTGGATAGC
GGTTTGACTCACGGGGATTTCCAAGTCTCCACCCCATTGACGTCAATGGGAGTTTGTTTTGGCACCAAAA
TCAACGGGACTTTCCAAAATGTCGTAACAACTCCGCCCCATTGACGCAAATGGGCGGTAGGCGTGTACGG
TGGGAGGTCTATATAAGCAGAGCTGGTTTAGTGAACCGTCAGATCCGCTAGAGATCCGCGGCCGCTAATA
CGACTCACTATAGGGAGAGCCGCCACCATGAAACGGACAGCCGACGGAAGCGAGTTCGAGTCACCAAAGA
AGAAGCGGAAAGTCAAGCTTATGAGCAAGCTGGAGAAGTTTACAAACTGCTACTCCCTGTCTAAGACCCT
GAGGTTCAAGGCCATCCCTGTGGGCAAGACCCAGGAGAACATCGACAATAAGCGGCTGCTGGTGGAGGAC
GAGAAGAGAGCCGAGGATTATAAGGGCGTGAAGAAGCTGCTGGATCGCTACTATCTGTCTTTTATCAACG
ACGTGCTGCACAGCATCAAGCTGAAGAATCTGAACAATTACATCAGCCTGTTCCGGAAGAAAACCAGAAC
CGAGAAGGAGAATAAGGAGCTGGAGAACCTGGAGATCAATCTGCGGAAGGAGATCGCCAAGGCCTTCAAG
GGCAACGAGGGCTACAAGTCCCTGTTTAAGAAGGATATCATCGAGACAATCCTGCCAGAGTTCCTGGACG
ATAAGGACGAGATCGCCCTGGTGAACAGCTTCAATGGCTTTACCACAGCCTTCACCGGCTTCTTTCGTAA
CAGAGAGAATATGTTTTCCGAGGAGGCCAAGAGCACATCCATCGCCTTCAGGTGTATCAACGAGAATCTG
ACCCGCTACATCTCTAATATGGACATCTTCGAGAAGGTGGACGCCATCTTTGATAAGCACGAGGTGCAGG
AGATCAAGGAGAAGATCCTGAACAGCGACTATGATGTGGAGGATTTCTTTGAGGGCGAGTTCTTTAACTT
TGTGCTGACACAGGAGGGCATCGACGTGTATAACGCCATCATCGGCGGCTTCGTGACCGAGAGCGGCGAG
AAGATCAAGGGCCTGAACGAGTACATCAACCTGTATAATCAGAAAACCAAGCAGAAGCTGCCTAAGTTTA
AGCCACTGTATAAGCAGGTGCTGAGCGATCGGGAGTCTCTGAGCTTCTACGGCGAGGGCTATACATCCGA
TGAGGAGGTGCTGGAGGTGTTTAGAAACACCCTGAACAAGAACAGCGAGATCTTCAGCTCCATCAAGAAG
CTGGAGAAGCTGTTCAAGAATTTTGACGAGTACTCTAGCGCCGGCATCTTTGTGAAGAACGGCCCCGCCA
TCAGCACAATCTCCAAGGATATCTTCGGCGAGTGGAACGTGATCCGGGACAAGTGGAATGCCGAGTATGA
CGATATCCACCTGAAGAAGAAGGCCGTGGTGACCGAGAAGTACGAGGACGATCGGAGAAAGTCCTTCAAG
AAGATCGGCTCCTTTTCTCTGGAGCAGCTGCAGGAGTACGCCGACGCCGATCTGTCTGTGGTGGAGAAGC
TGAAGGAGATCATCATCCAGAAGGTGGATGAGATCTACAAGGTGTATGGCTCCTCTGAGAAGCTGTTCGA
CGCCGATTTTGTGCTGGAGAAGAGCCTGAAGAAGAACGACGCCGTGGTGGCCATCATGAAGGACCTGCTG
GATTCTGTGAAGAGCTTCGAGAATTACATCAAGGCCTTCTTTGGCGAGGGCAAGGAGACAAACAGGGACG
AGTCCTTCTATGGCGATTTTGTGCTGGCCTACGACATCCTGCTGAAGGTGGACCACATCTACGATGCCAT
CCGCAATTATGTGACCCAGAAGCCCTACTCTAAGGATAAGTTCAAGCTGTATTTTCAGAACCCTCAGTTC
ATGGGCGGCTGGGACAAGGATAAGGAGACAGACTATCGGGCCACCATCCTGAGATACGGCTCCAAGTACT
ATCTGGCCATCATGGATAAGAAGTACGCCAAGTGCCTGCAGAAGATCGACAAGGACGATGTGAACGGCAA
TTACGAGAAGATCAACTATAAGCTGCTGCCCGGCCCTAATAAGATGCTGCCAAAGGTGTTCTTTTCTAAG
AAGTGGATGGCCTACTATAACCCCAGCGAGGACATCCAGAAGATCTACAAGAATGGCACATTCAAGAAGG
GCGATATGTTTAACCTGAATGACTGTCACAAGCTGATCGACTTCTTTAAGGATAGCATCTCCCGGTATCC
AAAGTGGTCCAATGCCTACGATTTCAACTTTTCTGAGACAGAGAAGTATAAGGACATCGCCGGCTTTTAC
AGAGAGGTGGAGGAGCAGGGCTATAAGGTGAGCTTCGAGTCTGCCAGCAAGAAGGAGGTGGATAAGCTGG
TGGAGGAGGGCAAGCTGTATATGTTCCAGATCTATAACAAGGACTTTTCCGATAAGTCTCACGGCACACC
CAATCTGCACACCATGTACTTCAAGCTGCTGTTTGACGAGAACAATCACGGACAGATCAGGCTGAGCGGA
GGAGCAGAGCTGTTCATGAGGCGCGCCTCCCTGAAGAAGGAGGAGCTGGTGGTGCACCCAGCCAACTCCC
CTATCGCCAACAAGAATCCAGATAATCCCAAGAAAACCACAACCCTGTCCTACGACGTGTATAAGGATAA
GAGGTTTTCTGAGGACCAGTACGAGCTGCACATCCCAATCGCCATCAATAAGTGCCCCAAGAACATCTTC
AAGATCAATACAGAGGTGCGCGTGCTGCTGAAGCACGACGATAACCCCTATGTGATCGGCATCGACAGGG
GCGAGCGCAATCTGCTGTATATCGTGGTGGTGGACGGCAAGGGCAACATCGTGGAGCAGTATTCCCTGAA
CGAGATCATCAACAACTTCAACGGCATCAGGATCAAGACAGATTACCACTCTCTGCTGGACAAGAAGGAG
AAGGAGAGGTTCGAGGCCCGCCAGAACTGGACCTCCATCGAGAATATCAAGGAGCTGAAGGCCGGCTATA
TCTCTCAGGTGGTGCACAAGATCTGCGAGCTGGTGGAGAAGTACGATGCCGTGATCGCCCTGGAGGACCT
GAACTCTGGCTTTAAGAATAGCCGCGTGAAGGTGGAGAAGCAGGTGTATCAGAAGTTCGAGAAGATGCTG
ATCGATAAGCTGAACTACATGGTGGACAAGAAGTCTAATCCTTGTGCAACAGGCGGCGCCCTGAAGGGCT
ATCAGATCACCAATAAGTTCGAGAGCTTTAAGTCCATGTCTACCCAGAACGGCTTCATCTTTTACATCCC
TGCCTGGCTGACATCCAAGATCGATCCATCTACCGGCTTTGTGAACCTGCTGAAAACCAAGTATACCAGC
ATCGCCGATTCCAAGAAGTTCATCAGCTCCTTTGACAGGATCATGTACGTGCCCGAGGAGGATCTGTTCG
AGTTTGCCCTGGACTATAAGAACTTCTCTCGCACAGACGCCGATTACATCAAGAAGTGGAAGCTGTACTC
CTACGGCAACCGGATCAGAATCTTCCGGAATCCTAAGAAGAACAACGTGTTCGACTGGGAGGAGGTGTGC
CTGACCAGCGCCTATAAGGAGCTGTTCAACAAGTACGGCATCAATTATCAGCAGGGCGATATCAGAGCCC
TGCTGTGCGAGCAGTCCGACAAGGCCTTCTACTCTAGCTTTATGGCCCTGATGAGCCTGATGCTGCAGAT
GCGGAACAGCATCACAGGCCGCACCGACGTGGATTTTCTGATCAGCCCTGTGAAGAACTCCGACGGCATC
TTCTACGATAGCCGGAACTATGAGGCCCAGGAGAATGCCATCCTGCCAAAGAACGCCGACGCCAATGGCG
CCTATAACATCGCCAGAAAGGTGCTGTGGGCCATCGGCCAGTTCAAGAAGGCCGAGGACGAGAAGCTGGA
TAAGGTGAAGATCGCCATCTCTAACAAGGAGTGGCTGGAGTACGCCCAGACCAGCGTGAAGTCTGGCGGC
TCAAAAAGAACCGCCGACGGCAGCGAATTCGAGCCCAAGAAGAAGAGGAAAGTCTAACCGGTCATCATCA
CCATCACCATTGAGTTTAAACCCGCTGATCAGCCTCGACTGTGCCTTCTAGTTGCCAGCCATCTGTTGTT
TGCCCCTCCCCCGTGCCTTCCTTGACCCTGGAAGGTGCCACTCCCACTGTCCTTTCCTAATAAAATGAGA
AAATTGCATCGCATTGTCTGAGTAGGTGTCATTCTATTCTGGGGGGTGGGGTGGGGCAGGACAGCAAGGG
GGAGGATTGGGAAGACAATAGCAGGCATGCTGGGGATGCGGTGGGCTCTATGGCTTCTGAGGCGGAAAGA
ACCAGCTGGGGCTCGATACCGTCGACCTCTAGCTAGAGCTTGGCGTAATCATGGTCATAGCTGTTTCCTG
TGTGAAATTGTTATCCGCTCACAATTCCACACAACATACGAGCCGGAAGCATAAAGTGTAAAGCCTAGGG
TGCCTAATGAGTGAGCTAACTCACATTAATTGCGTTGCGCTCACTGCCCGCTTTCCAGTCGGGAAACCTG
TCGTGCCAGCTGCATTAATGAATCGGCCAACGCGCGGGGAGAGGCGGTTTGCGTATTGGGCGCTCTTCCG
CTTCCTCGCTCACTGACTCGCTGCGCTCGGTCGTTCGGCTGCGGCGAGCGGTATCAGCTCACTCAAAGGC
GGTAATACGGTTATCCACAGAATCAGGGGATAACGCAGGAAAGAACATGTGAGCAAAAGGCCAGCAAAAG
GCCAGGAACCGTAAAAAGGCCGCGTTGCTGGCGTTTTTCCATAGGCTCCGCCCCCCTGACGAGCATCACA
AAAATCGACGCTCAAGTCAGAGGTGGCGAAACCCGACAGGACTATAAAGATACCAGGCGTTTCCCCCTGG
AAGCTCCCTCGTGCGCTCTCCTGTTCCGACCCTGCCGCTTACCGGATACCTGTCCGCCTTTCTCCCTTCG
GGAAGCGTGGCGCTTTCTCATAGCTCACGCTGTAGGTATCTCAGTTCGGTGTAGGTCGTTCGCTCCAAGC
TGGGCTGTGTGCACGAACCCCCCGTTCAGCCCGACCGCTGCGCCTTATCCGGTAACTATCGTCTTGAGTC
CAACCCGGTAAGACACGACTTATCGCCACTGGCAGCAGCCACTGGTAACAGGATTAGCAGAGCGAGGTAT
GTAGGCGGTGCTACAGAGTTCTTGAAGTGGTGGCCTAACTACGGCTACACTAGAAGAACAGTATTTGGTA
TCTGCGCTCTGCTGAAGCCAGTTACCTTCGGAAAAAGAGTTGGTAGCTCTTGATCCGGCAAACAAACCAC
CGCTGGTAGCGGTGGTTTTTTTGTTTGCAAGCAGCAGATTACGCGCAGAAAAAAAGGATCTCAAGAAGAT
CCTTTGATCTTTTCTACGGGGTCTGACACTCAGTGGAACGAAAACTCACGTTAAGGGATTTTGGTCATGA
GATTATCAAAAAGGATCTTCACCTAGATCCTTTTAAATTAAAAATGAAGTTTTAAATCAATCTAAAGTAT
ATATGAGTAAACTTGGTCTGACAGTTACCAATGCTTAATCAGTGAGGCACCTATCTCAGCGATCTGTCTA
TTTCGTTCATCCATAGTTGCCTGACTCCCCGTCGTGTAGATAACTACGATACGGGAGGGCTTACCATCTG
GCCCCAGTGCTGCAATGATACCGCGAGACCCACGCTCACCGGCTCCAGATTTATCAGCAATAAACCAGCC
AGCCGGAAGGGCCGAGCGCAGAAGTGGTCCTGCAACTTTATCCGCCTCCATCCAGTCTATTAATTGTTGC
CGGGAAGCTAGAGTAAGTAGTTCGCCAGTTAATAGTTTGCGCAACGTTGTTGCCATTGCTACAGGCATCG
TGGTGTCACGCTCGTCGTTTGGTATGGCTTCATTCAGCTCCGGTTCCCAACGATCAAGGCGAGTTACATG
ATCCCCCATGTTGTGCAAAAAAGCGGTTAGCTCCTTCGGTCCTCCGATCGTTGTCAGAAGTAAGTTGGCC
GCAGTGTTATCACTCATGGTTATGGCAGCACTGCATAATTCTCTTACTGTCATGCCATCCGTAAGATGCT
TTTCTGTGACTGGTGAGTACTCAACCAAGTCATTCTGAGAATAGTGTATGCGGCGACCGAGTTGCTCTTG
CCCGGCGTCAATACGGGATAATACCGCGCCACATAGCAGAACTTTAAAAGTGCTCATCATTGGAAAACGT
TCTTCGGGGCGAAAACTCTCAAGGATCTTACCGCTGTTGAGATCCAGTTCGATGTAACCCACTCGTGCAC
CCAACTGATCTTCAGCATCTTTTACTTTCACCAGCGTTTCTGGGTGAGCAAAAACAGGAAGGCAAAATGC
CGCAAAAAAGGGAATAAGGGCGACACGGAAATGTTGAATACTCATACTCTTCCTTTTTCAATATTATTGA
AGCATTTATCAGGGTTATTGTCTCATGAGCGGATACATATTTGAATGTATTTAGAAAAATAAACAAATAG
GGGTTCCGCGCACATTTCCCCGAAAAGTGCCACCTGACGTCGACGGATCGGGAGATCGATCTCCCGATCC
CCTAGGGTCTACTCTCAGTACAATCTGCTCTGATGCCGCATAGTTAAGCCAGTATCTGCTCCCTGCTTGT
GTGTTGGAGGTCGCTGAGTAGTGCGCGAGCAAAATTTAAGCTACAACAAGGCAAGGCTTGACCGACAATT
GCATGAAGAATCTGCTTAGGGTTAGGCGTTTTGCGCTGCTTCGCGATGTACGGGCCAGATATACGCGTT
Features (pLannotate 1.2.2; 15 found; start..end, strand, type, name):
      1..380     +  enhancer       CMV enhancer: human cytomegalovirus immediate early enhancer
    381..584     +  promoter       CMV promoter: human cytomegalovirus (CMV) immediate early promoter
    626..644     +  promoter       T7 promoter: promoter for bacteriophage T7 RNA polymerase
    721..4401    +  CDS            LbCpf1: CRISPR-associated protein from Lachnospiraceae bacterium ND2006 (Zetsche et al., 2015)
   4519..4743    +  polyA_signal   bGH poly(A) signal: bovine growth hormone polyadenylation signal
   4747..4768    +  promoter       SV40 promoter (fragment): SV40 enhancer and early promoter
   4773..4789    +  misc_feature   MCS (fragment): pBluescript multiple cloning site
   4838..4854    -  protein_bind   lac operator: The lac repressor binds to the lac operator to inhibit transcription in E. coli. This inhibition can be relieved by adding lactose or isopropyl-β-D-thiogalactopyranoside (IPTG). lac repressor encoded by lacI
   4862..4892    -  promoter       lac promoter: promoter for the E. coli lac operon
   4907..4928    -  protein_bind   CAP binding site: CAP binding activates transcription in the presence of cAMP. E. coli catabolite activator protein
   4941..5033    -  CDS            lacI (fragment): lac repressor; lacI; The lac repressor binds to the lac operator to inhibit transcription in E. coli. This inhibition can be relieved by adding lactose or isopropyl-β-D-thiogalactopyranoside (IPTG).
   5216..5804    -  rep_origin     ori: high-copy-number ColE1/pMB1/pBR322/pUC origin of replication
   5975..6835    -  CDS            AmpR: β-lactamase; bla; confers resistance to ampicillin, carbenicillin, and related antibiotics
   6836..6940    -  promoter       AmpR promoter: bla
   7011..7055    -  misc_feature   bom (fragment): basis of mobility region from pBR322
