[The description below was written by a language model from this plasmid's Addgene catalogue record and pLannotate feature annotations shown in this document.]
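Description:
LbCas12a-D156R is a 7.2 kb mammalian expression plasmid built on the pCMV-PE2 backbone for producing a point-mutant Cas12a (Cpf1) nuclease from Lachnospiraceae bacterium in transfected cells. It is maintained in E. coli through a high-copy ColE1/pUC-type origin and selected with ampicillin via the β-lactamase gene and its native promoter. Short leftovers of a lac promoter/operator region, a lacI fragment, an SV40 promoter fragment and a pBR322 bom fragment are also annotated; these appear to be backbone remnants rather than functional parts. No mammalian selection marker is annotated, which fits transient expression.

The payload is a single expression cassette. The human cytomegalovirus immediate-early enhancer and promoter drive the LbCas12a coding sequence, which is followed by the bovine growth hormone polyadenylation signal. A T7 promoter lies between the CMV promoter and the open reading frame and could in principle support in vitro transcription of the mRNA. According to the catalogue entry, the protein carries the D156R substitution and is flanked at both the N and C termini by bipartite nuclear localisation signals (BPNLS) that direct it to the nucleus. These short tags are not separately annotated in the feature table, but the unannotated gaps on either side of the Cas12a annotation could accommodate them.

The plasmid contains no crRNA expression cassette, so a guide RNA has to be provided from a separate construct. It was deposited with a study on prime editing using CRISPR-Cas12a and circular RNAs in human cells. The record does not state the plasmid's exact role in that study or the functional effect of the D156R mutation.
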