Addgene plasmid #213744: LbCas12a-D156R
Depositing lab: Caixia Gao. Publication: Prime editing using CRISPR-Cas12a and circular RNAs in human cells. Liang R, He Z, Zhao KT, Zhu H, Hu J, Liu G, Gao Q, Liu M, Zhang R, Qiu JL, Gao C. Nat Biotechnol. 2024 Jan 10. doi: 10.1038/s41587-023-02095-x. PubMed 38200119.
Backbone
  Vector backbone: pCMV-PE2
  Backbone manufacturer: David Liu
  Vector type: Mammalian Expression, CRISPR
Growth in bacteria
  Bacterial resistance: Ampicillin, 100 μg/mL
  Growth temperature: 37°C
  Growth strain: DH5alpha
  Copy number: High Copy
Gene/Insert
  Gene/Insert name: LbCas12a
  Species: Lachnospiraceae bacterium
  Mutation: D156R
  Promoter: CMV
  Tag / fusion protein: BPNLS (N terminal on insert); BPNLS (C terminal on insert)
  Cloning method: Gibson Cloning
Terms and licenses: Academic/Nonprofit Terms; Industry Terms: Not Available to Industry
How to cite: LbCas12a-D156R was a gift from Caixia Gao (Addgene plasmid # 213744 ; http://n2t.net/addgene:213744 ; RRID:Addgene_213744)
